Addgene plasmid #23000: pcDNA3.1 FLAG mTOR 1968-2549 S2035T
Depositing lab: Jing Huang. Depositing organization: University of California, Los Angeles (UCLA). Publication: Target identification using drug affinity responsive target stability (DARTS). Lomenick B, Hao R, Jonai N, Chin RM, Aghajan M, Warburton S, Wang J, Wu RP, Gomez F, Loo JA, Wohlschlegel JA, Vondriska TM, Pelletier J, Herschman HR, Clardy J, Clarke CF, Huang J. Proc Natl Acad Sci U S A. 2009 Dec 22;106(51):21984-9. doi: 10.1073/pnas.0910040106. Epub 2009 Dec 7. PubMed 19995983.
Backbone
  Vector backbone: pcDNA3.1
  Backbone size w/o insert (bp): 5000
  Vector type: Mammalian Expression
Growth in bacteria
  Bacterial resistance: Ampicillin, 100 μg/mL
  Growth temperature: 37°C
  Growth strain: DH5alpha
  Copy number: Unknown
Gene/Insert
  Gene/Insert name: mTOR
  Species: H. sapiens (human)
  Mutation: S2035T aa 1968-2549 only
  Entrez Gene: MTOR (a.k.a. FRAP, FRAP1, FRAP2, RAFT1, RAPT1, SKS)
  Tag / fusion protein: FLAG (N terminal on insert)
  Cloning method: Restriction Enzyme; 5′ cloning site EcoRI (unknown if destroyed); 3′ cloning site KpnI (unknown if destroyed)
  Sequencing primers: 5′ T7
Terms and licenses: Academic/Nonprofit Terms; Industry Terms: Not Available to Industry
How to cite: pcDNA3.1 FLAG mTOR 1968-2549 S2035T was a gift from Jing Huang (Addgene plasmid # 23000 ; http://n2t.net/addgene:23000 ; RRID:Addgene_23000)
