[The description below was written by a language model from this plasmid's Addgene catalogue record.]
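Description:
pcDNA3.1 FLAG mTOR 1968-2549 S2035T is a mammalian expression plasmid built on the pcDNA3.1 backbone (about 5 kb without insert) and propagated in E. coli under ampicillin selection. No feature table accompanies the record, so the promoter, polyadenylation signal, origins and any mammalian selection marker are not explicitly listed. pcDNA3.1 vectors generally drive inserts from the CMV immediate-early promoter, with a T7 promoter just upstream of the cloning site. This is consistent with T7 being given as the 5′ sequencing primer.

The insert is a C-terminal fragment of human mTOR (MTOR, also known as FRAP1/RAFT1) covering amino acids 1968–2549 only, cloned between EcoRI and KpnI sites and carrying an N-terminal FLAG epitope tag for detection or immunoprecipitation. From general knowledge of mTOR, this stretch includes the FKBP12–rapamycin binding (FRB) domain and the kinase domain through the C-terminus. The fragment carries the S2035T substitution, a change in the FRB domain that is widely known to weaken binding of the FKBP12–rapamycin complex and so confer rapamycin resistance.

The associated publication describes drug affinity responsive target stability (DARTS), a method that identifies small-molecule targets by the protection from proteolysis that ligand binding confers. In that context, a FLAG-tagged, binding-impaired mTOR fragment would plausibly serve as a specificity control alongside a wild-type counterpart. However, the record does not state the intended use explicitly.
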