>Addgene plasmid #23000 | pcDNA3.1 FLAG mTOR 1968-2549 S2035T | addgene partial sequence | sequence record 28907 | 23000 with BGH-rev
CTTGGTACCTTACCAGAAAGGGCACCAGCCAATATAGCACTGGCAGAGGTTTTCATGGGATGTCGCTTGT
TTGATGAGCAGCTCAACTTGCGTTGGAACATCCAAAGTGTCATCATGAGAGAAGTCCCGACCAGTGAGCT
TATCTCGAACCCTGTTAATAATCTGGATAGCTTTCTTATTTAGGGCCTCTGGTTTCACCAAACCGTCTCC
AATGAAAGAATGAATAGATTCTGGCACTGTGGTCCCCGTTTTCTTATGGGCTGGCTCTCCAAGTTCCACA
CCGTCCAAAATTTCGACTGACTGGCCAGCAGAGTAGGAATCCGTCCTCGTTCGGGATCGCTTGTTGCCTT
TGGTATTTGTGTCCATCAGCCTCCAGTTCAGCAAGGGGTCATAGACAAAGGCTTCCAGCACGGCCATGAC
ACTGTCCTTGTGCTCTCGCAGCACCTCCATCACTGTGTGGCATGTGATTCTGTAGTTGCCATCCAGGCCT
GTAACCTCCATAGCATTGGTCAACATTCTTGTTAGTCTAAATGGAATCTTCTCTGGAAACTTCTCTCGGG
TCATAGCAACCTCAAAGCAGTCCCCAAAGTCAATGTGCAGGATCTTCCCACTCAGACGGTCCAGCATCAG
GTTGGATGGGTGTCTATCTCCCAGGCCTAAAATATACCCAACCATTGACATGACCGCTAAAGAACGGGTA
TAATTGGTTCTTCGGTCAAACCACACCTCGGAGCTGGGGCTTTTCAGCCACAGCAGCTTGG
