>Addgene plasmid #23000 | pcDNA3.1 FLAG mTOR 1968-2549 S2035T | addgene partial sequence | sequence record 28908 | 23000 with T7
CTCTAGACTCGAGCGGCCGCCACTGTGCTGGATATCTGCAGAATTCGACATGGACTACAAAGACGATGAC
GACAAGCACCCCCAGGCCCTCATCTACCCACTGACAGTGGCTTCTAAGTCTACCACGACAGCCCGGCACA
ATGCAGCCAACAAGATTCTGAAGAACATGTGTGAGCACAGCAACACCCTGGTCCAGCAGGCCATGATGGT
GAGCGAGGAGCTGATCCGAGTGGCCATCCTCTGGCATGAGATGTGGCATGAAGGCCTGGAAGAGGCAACT
CGTTTGTACTTTGGGGAAAGGAACGTGAAAGGCATGTTTGAGGTGCTGGAGCCCTTGCATGCTATGATGG
AACGGGGCCCCCAGACTCTGAAGGAAACATCCTTTAATCAGGCCTATGGTCGAGATTTAATGGAGGCCCA
AGAGTGGTGCAGGAAGTACATGAAATCAGGGAATGTCAAGGACCTCACCCAAGCCTGGGACCTCTATTAT
CATGTGTTCCGACGAATCTCAAAGCAGCTGCCTCAGCTCACATCCTTAGAGCTGCAATATGTTTCCCCAA
AACTTCTGATGTGCCGGGACCTTGAATTGGCTGTGCCAGGAACATATGACCCCAACCAGCCAATCATTCG
CATTCAGTCCATAGCACCGTCTTTGCAAGTCATCANCATCCAA
